Addgene plasmid #139816: pFUW-tetO-BCL6
Purpose: doxycycline-inducible expression of Human BCL6 in mammalian cells
Depositing lab: Filipe Pereira. Depositing organization: Lund University. Publication: Direct reprogramming of fibroblasts into antigen-presenting dendritic cells. Rosa FF, Pires CF, Kurochkin I, Ferreira AG, Gomes AM, Palma LG, Shaiv K, Solanas L, Azenha C, Papatsenko D, Schulz O, Reis e Sousa C, Pereira CF. Sci Immunol. 2018 Dec 7;3(30). pii: 3/30/eaau4292. doi: 10.1126/sciimmunol.aau4292. PubMed 30530727.
Backbone
  Vector backbone: pFUW-tetO
  Vector type: Mammalian Expression, Lentiviral
Growth in bacteria
  Bacterial resistance: Ampicillin, 100 μg/mL
  Growth temperature: 37°C
  Growth strain: NEB Stable
  Copy number: High Copy
Gene/Insert
  Gene/Insert name: BCL6
  Species: H. sapiens (human)
  Insert size (bp): 2124
  Mutation: T190A, E241G, L314M- please see depositor comments
  Entrez Gene: BCL6 (a.k.a. BCL5, BCL6A, LAZ3, ZBTB27, ZNF51)
  Promoter: TRE-mCMV
  Cloning method: Restriction Enzyme; 5′ cloning site EcoRI (unknown if destroyed); 3′ cloning site EcoRI (unknown if destroyed)
  Sequencing primers: 5′ TCCACGCTGTTTTGACCTCC
Terms and licenses: Academic/Nonprofit Terms; Industry Terms: Not Available to Industry
Depositor comments: Depositor confirms T190A, E241G, L314M mutations does not affect plasmid function.
How to cite: pFUW-tetO-BCL6 was a gift from Filipe Pereira (Addgene plasmid # 139816 ; http://n2t.net/addgene:139816 ; RRID:Addgene_139816)
