[The description below was written by a language model from this plasmid's Addgene catalogue record and pLannotate feature annotations shown in this document.]
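Description:
pFUW-tetO-BCL6 is a lentiviral transfer plasmid for doxycycline-inducible expression of human BCL6 in mammalian cells, built on the pFUW-tetO backbone. It is propagated in E. coli through a high-copy ColE1/pUC-type origin with ampicillin selection (AmpR), and it also carries an f1 origin. Outside the proviral region there is an SV40/EM7-driven BleoR cassette with an SV40 poly(A) signal. Because this cassette lies outside the LTRs, it would not be carried into transduced cells by the virus.

The viral genome is transcribed from a CMV enhancer/promoter fused to a truncated HIV-1 5' LTR. This is followed by the Ψ packaging signal with a gag fragment, the RRE for Rev-dependent nuclear export, and the cPPT/CTS. The payload sits downstream: a tetracycline response element made of tetO repeats is joined to a minimal CMV promoter (TRE-mCMV) and drives the BCL6 coding sequence. A WPRE follows to enhance transcript expression, then the 3' LTR and a bGH poly(A) signal. The TRE promoter is active only when a tetracycline-controlled transactivator is present. The plasmid does not encode one, so it must be supplied separately.

BCL6 is a transcriptional repressor required for germinal centre formation. The catalogue lists a 2124 bp insert cloned at EcoRI sites, whereas the automated annotation marks only a 1143 bp BCL6 fragment (588–1730), so the feature table may under-represent the insert. The insert carries T190A, E241G and L314M substitutions, which the depositor states do not affect plasmid function. The associated publication concerns direct reprogramming of fibroblasts into antigen-presenting dendritic cells, which suggests the plasmid was used to deliver BCL6 as a transcription factor in that work.
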