Features (pLannotate 1.2.2; 31 found; start..end, strand, type, name):
     45..315     +  protein_bind   tetracycline response element: contains seven copies of the tetracycline operator tetO tetracycline repressor TetR
    339..414     +  protein_bind   tetracycline response element (fragment): contains seven copies of the tetracycline operator tetO tetracycline repressor TetR
    432..470     +  promoter       minimal CMV promoter: human cytomegalovirus (CMV) immediate early promoter
    588..1730    +  CDS            BCL6 (fragment) (sequence partly withheld): BCL6_HUMAN - Also known as BCL5, LAZ3, ZBTB27, ZNF51. Experimental evidence at protein level: Swiss-Prot protein existence level 1. Transcriptional repressor mainly required for germinal center (GC) formation and antibody affinity maturation which has different mechanisms of action specific to the lineage and biological functions. Forms complexes with different corepressors and histone deacetylases to repress the transcriptional expression of different subsets of target genes. Represses its target genes by binding directly to the DNA sequence 5'-TTCCTAGAA-3' (BCL6-binding site) or indirectly b
   1734..2322    +  misc_feature   WPRE: woodchuck hepatitis virus posttranscriptional regulatory element
   2259..2840    +  CDS            nef (fragment): NEF_HV1H2 - Experimental evidence at protein level: Swiss-Prot protein existence level 1. Extracellular Nef protein targets CD4(+) T-lymphocytes for apoptosis by interacting with CXCR4 surface receptors. From Human immunodeficiency virus type 1 group M subtype B (isolate HXB2) (HIV-1).
   2847..3027    +  LTR            5' LTR (truncated): truncated 5' long terminal repeat (LTR) from HIV-1
   3059..3283    +  polyA_signal   bGH poly(A) signal: bovine growth hormone polyadenylation signal
   3287..3308    +  promoter       SV40 promoter (fragment): SV40 enhancer and early promoter
   3329..3757    +  rep_origin     f1 ori (sequence partly withheld): f1 bacteriophage origin of replication; arrow indicates direction of (+) strand synthesis
   3771..4100    +  promoter       SV40 promoter: SV40 enhancer and early promoter
   4148..4195    +  promoter       EM7 promoter: synthetic bacterial promoter&nbsp
   4214..4588    +  CDS            BleoR: antibiotic-binding protein; Sh ble from Streptoalloteichus hindustanus; confers resistance to bleomycin, phleomycin, and Zeocin™
   4598..4723    +  CDS            ble (fragment): BLE_KLEPN - Experimental evidence at protein level: Swiss-Prot protein existence level 1. Binding protein with a strong affinity to the bleomycin family of antibiotics. Binds to CL990; an antimitotic-antibiotic compound. From Klebsiella pneumoniae.
   4718..4839    +  polyA_signal   SV40 poly(A) signal: SV40 polyadenylation signal
   4912..4928    -  protein_bind   lac operator: The lac repressor binds to the lac operator to inhibit transcription in E. coli. This inhibition can be relieved by adding lactose or isopropyl-β-D-thiogalactopyranoside (IPTG). lac repressor encoded by lacI
   4936..4966    -  promoter       lac promoter: promoter for the E. coli lac operon
   4981..5002    -  protein_bind   CAP binding site: CAP binding activates transcription in the presence of cAMP. E. coli catabolite activator protein
   5015..5107    -  CDS            lacI (fragment): lac repressor; lacI; The lac repressor binds to the lac operator to inhibit transcription in E. coli. This inhibition can be relieved by adding lactose or isopropyl-β-D-thiogalactopyranoside (IPTG).
   5290..5878    -  rep_origin     ori: high-copy-number ColE1/pMB1/pBR322/pUC origin of replication
   6049..6909    -  CDS            AmpR: β-lactamase; bla; confers resistance to ampicillin, carbenicillin, and related antibiotics
   6910..7014    -  promoter       AmpR promoter: bla
   7073..7125    -  misc_feature   bom (fragment): basis of mobility region from pBR322
   7280..7659    +  enhancer       CMV enhancer: human cytomegalovirus immediate early enhancer
   7660..7859    +  promoter       CMV promoter: human cytomegalovirus (CMV) immediate early promoter
   7877..8057    +  LTR            5' LTR (truncated): truncated 5' long terminal repeat (LTR) from HIV-1
   8104..8229    +  misc_feature   HIV-1 Ψ: packaging signal of human immunodeficiency virus type 1
   8213..8576    +  CDS            HIV-1 gag (fragment): gag protein from human immunodeficiency virus 1; gag
   8722..8955    +  misc_feature   RRE: The Rev response element (RRE) of HIV-1 allows for Rev-dependent mRNA export from the nucleus to the cytoplasm.
   9332..9432    +  CDS            Rev (fragment): human immunodeficiency virus 1 (HIV-1) Rev protein; rev; enhances nuclear export of unspliced and incompletely spliced viral mRNAs
   9482..9599    +  misc_feature   cPPT/CTS: central polypurine tract and central termination sequence of HIV-1
>Addgene plasmid #139816 | pFUW-tetO-BCL6 | addgene full sequence | sequence record 338147 | Addgene NGS Result
AGGGACAGCAGAGATCCAGTTTGGTTAGATCTCGAGTTTACCACTCCCTATCAGTGATAGAGAAAAGTGA
AAGTCGAGTTTACCACTCCCTATCAGTGATAGAGAAAAGTGAAAGTCGAGTTTACCACTCCCTATCAGTG
ATAGAGAAAAGTGAAAGTCGAGTTTACCACTCCCTATCAGTGATAGAGAAAAGTGAAAGTCGAGTTTACC
ACTCCCTATCAGTGATAGAGAAAAGTGAAAGTCGAGTTTACCACTCCCTATCAGTGATAGAGAAAAGTGA
AAGTCGAGTTTACCACTCCCTATCAGTGATAGAGAAAAGTGAAAGTCGAGTTTACCACTCCCTATCAGTG
ATAGAGAAAAGTGAAAGTCGAGTTTACCACTCCCTATCAGTGATAGAGAAAAGTGAAAGTCGAGCTCGGT
ACCCGGGTCGAGGTAGGCGTGTACGGTGGGAGGCCTATATAAGCAGAGCTCGTTTAGTGAACCGTCAGAT
CGCCTGGAGACGCCATCCACGCTGTTTTGACCTCCATAGAAGACACCGGGACCGATCCAGCCTCCGCGGC
CCCGAATTCACCGGTTCTAGAGCTAGCATGGCCTCGCCGGCT
[372 nt withheld, positions 603-974]
GCAGAGATGGTTTCTGCCATCAAGCCTCCTCGTGAAGAGTTCCTCAACAGCCGGATGCTGATGCCCCAAG
ACATCATGGCCTATCGGGGTCGTGAGGTGGTGGAGAACAACCTGCCACTGAGGAGCGCCCCTGGGTGTGA
GAGCAGAGCCTTTGCCCCCAGCCTGTACAGTGGCCTGTCCGCACCGCCAGCCTCTTATTCCATGTACAGC
CACCTCCCTGTCAGCAGCCTCCTCTTCTCCGATGAGGAGTTTCGGGATGTCCGGATGCCTGTGGCCAACC
CCTTCCCCAAGGAGCGGGCACTCCCATGTGATAGTGCCAGGCCAGTCCCTGGTGGGTACAGCCGGCCGAC
TTTGGAGGTGTCCCCCAATGTGTGCCACAGCAATATCTATTCACCCAAGGAAACAATCCCAGAAGAGGCA
CGAAGTGATATGCACTACAGTGTGGCTGAGGGCCTCAAACCTGCTGCCCCCTCAGCCCGAAATGCCCCCT
ACTTCCCTTGTGACAAGGCCAGCAAAGAAGAAGAGAGACCCTCCTCGGAAGATGAGATTGCCATGCATTT
CGAGCCCCCCAATGCACCCCTGAACCGGAAGGGTCTGGTTAGTCCACAGAGCCCCCAGAAATCTGACTGC
CAGCCCAACTCGCCCACAGAGTCCTGCAGCAGTAAGAATGCCTGCATCCTCCAGGCTTCTGGCTCCCCTC
CAGCCAAGAGCCCCACTGACCCCAAAGCCTGCTGATTCGAAGATATCAAGCTTATCGATAATCAACCTCT
GGATTACAAAATTTGTGAAAGATTGACTGGTATTCTTAACTATGTTGCTCCTTTTACGCTATGTGGATAC
GCTGCTTTAATGCCTTTGTATCATGCTATTGCTTCCCGTATGGCTTTCATTTTCTCCTCCTTGTATAAAT
CCTGGTTGCTGTCTCTTTATGAGGAGTTGTGGCCCGTTGTCAGGCAACGTGGCGTGGTGTGCACTGTGTT
TGCTGACGCAACCCCCACTGGTTGGGGCATTGCCACCACCTGTCAGCTCCTTTCCGGGACTTTCGCTTTC
CCCCTCCCTATTGCCACGGCGGAACTCATCGCCGCCTGCCTTGCCCGCTGCTGGACAGGGGCTCGGCTGT
TGGGCACTGACAATTCCGTGGTGTTGTCGGGGAAATCATCGTCCTTTCCTTGGCTGCTCGCCTGTGTTGC
CACCTGGATTCTGCGCGGGACGTCCTTCTGCTACGTCCCTTCGGCCCTCAATCCAGCGGACCTTCCTTCC
CGCGGCCTGCTGCCGGCTCTGCGGCCTCTTCCGCGTCTTCGCCTTCGCCCTCAGACGAGTCGGATCTCCC
TTTGGGCCGCCTCCCCGCATCGATACCGTCGACCTCGAGACCTAGAAAAACATGGAGCAATCACAAGTAG
CAATACAGCAGCTACCAATGCTGATTGTGCCTGGCTAGAAGCACAAGAGGAGGAGGAGGTGGGTTTTCCA
GTCACACCTCAGGTACCTTTAAGACCAATGACTTACAAGGCAGCTGTAGATCTTAGCCACTTTTTAAAAG
AAAAGGGGGGACTGGAAGGGCTAATTCACTCCCAACGAAGACAAGATATCCTTGATCTGTGGATCTACCA
CACACAAGGCTACTTCCCTGATTGGCAGAACTACACACCAGGGCCAGGGATCAGATATCCACTGACCTTT
GGATGGTGCTACAAGCTAGTACCAGTTGAGCAAGAGAAGGTAGAAGAAGCCAATGAAGGAGAGAACACCC
GCTTGTTACACCCTGTGAGCCTGCATGGGATGGATGACCCGGAGAGAGAAGTATTAGAGTGGAGGTTTGA
CAGCCGCCTAGCATTTCATCACATGGCCCGAGAGCTGCATCCGGACTGTACTGGGTCTCTCTGGTTAGAC
CAGATCTGAGCCTGGGAGCTCTCTGGCTAACTAGGGAACCCACTGCTTAAGCCTCAATAAAGCTTGCCTT
GAGTGCTTCAAGTAGTGTGTGCCCGTCTGTTGTGTGACTCTGGTAACTAGAGATCCCTCAGACCCTTTTA
GTCAGTGTGGAAAATCTCTAGCAGGGCCCGTTTAAACCCGCTGATCAGCCTCGACTGTGCCTTCTAGTTG
CCAGCCATCTGTTGTTTGCCCCTCCCCCGTGCCTTCCTTGACCCTGGAAGGTGCCACTCCCACTGTCCTT
TCCTAATAAAATGAGGAAATTGCATCGCATTGTCTGAGTAGGTGTCATTCTATTCTGGGGGGTGGGGTGG
GGCAGGACAGCAAGGGGGAGGATTGGGAAGACAATAGCAGGCATGCTGGGGATGCGGTGGGCTCTATGGC
TTCTGAGGCGGAAAGAACCAGCTGGGGCTCTAGGGGGTATCCCC
[124 nt withheld, positions 3329-3452]
C
[91 nt withheld, positions 3454-3544]
A
[49 nt withheld, positions 3546-3594]
CCTTTGACGTTGGAGTCCACGTTCTTT
[37 nt withheld, positions 3622-3658]
ACCCTATCTCGGTCTATTCTTTTGATTTATAAGGGATTTTGCCGATTTCGGCCTATTGGTTAAAAAATGA
GCTGATTTAACAAAAATTTAACGCGAATTAATTCTGTGGAATGTGTGTCAGTTAGGGTGTGGAAAGTCCC
CAGGCTCCCCAGCAGGCAGAAGTATGCAAAGCATGCATCTCAATTAGTCAGCAACCAGGTGTGGAAAGTC
CCCAGGCTCCCCAGCAGGCAGAAGTATGCAAAGCATGCATCTCAATTAGTCAGCAACCATAGTCCCGCCC
CTAACTCCGCCCATCCCGCCCCTAACTCCGCCCAGTTCCGCCCATTCTCCGCCCCATGGCTGACTAATTT
TTTTTATTTATGCAGAGGCCGAGGCCGCCTCTGCCTCTGAGCTATTCCAGAAGTAGTGAGGAGGCTTTTT
TGGAGGCCTAGGCTTTTGCAAAAAGCTCCCGGGAGCTTGTATATCCATTTTCGGATCTGATCAGCACGTG
TTGACAATTAATCATCGGCATAGTATATCGGCATAGTATAATACGACAAGGTGAGGAACTAAACCATGGC
CAAGTTGACCAGTGCCGTTCCGGTGCTCACCGCGCGCGACGTCGCCGGAGCGGTCGAGTTCTGGACCGAC
CGGCTCGGGTTCTCCCGGGACTTCGTGGAGGACGACTTCGCCGGTGTGGTCCGGGACGACGTGACCCTGT
TCATCAGCGCGGTCCAGGACCAGGTGGTGCCGGACAACACCCTGGCCTGGGTGTGGGTGCGCGGCCTGGA
CGAGCTGTACGCCGAGTGGTCGGAGGTCGTGTCCACGAACTTCCGGGACGCCTCCGGGCCGGCCATGACC
GAGATCGGCGAGCAGCCGTGGGGGCGGGAGTTCGCCCTGCGCGACCCGGCCGGCAACTGCGTGCACTTCG
TGGCCGAGGAGCAGGACTGACACGTGCTACGAGATTTCGATTCCACCGCCGCCTTCTATGAAAGGTTGGG
CTTCGGAATCGTTTTCCGGGACGCCGGCTGGATGATCCTCCAGCGCGGGGATCTCATGCTGGAGTTCTTC
GCCCACCCCAACTTGTTTATTGCAGCTTATAATGGTTACAAATAAAGCAATAGCATCACAAATTTCACAA
ATAAAGCATTTTTTTCACTGCATTCTAGTTGTGGTTTGTCCAAACTCATCAATGTATCTTATCATGTCTG
TATACCGTCGACCTCTAGCTAGAGCTTGGCGTAATCATGGTCATAGCTGTTTCCTGTGTGAAATTGTTAT
CCGCTCACAATTCCACACAACATACGAGCCGGAAGCATAAAGTGTAAAGCCTGGGGTGCCTAATGAGTGA
GCTAACTCACATTAATTGCGTTGCGCTCACTGCCCGCTTTCCAGTCGGGAAACCTGTCGTGCCAGCTGCA
TTAATGAATCGGCCAACGCGCGGGGAGAGGCGGTTTGCGTATTGGGCGCTCTTCCGCTTCCTCGCTCACT
GACTCGCTGCGCTCGGTCGTTCGGCTGCGGCGAGCGGTATCAGCTCACTCAAAGGCGGTAATACGGTTAT
CCACAGAATCAGGGGATAACGCAGGAAAGAACATGTGAGCAAAAGGCCAGCAAAAGGCCAGGAACCGTAA
AAAGGCCGCGTTGCTGGCGTTTTTCCATAGGCTCCGCCCCCCTGACGAGCATCACAAAAATCGACGCTCA
AGTCAGAGGTGGCGAAACCCGACAGGACTATAAAGATACCAGGCGTTTCCCCCTGGAAGCTCCCTCGTGC
GCTCTCCTGTTCCGACCCTGCCGCTTACCGGATACCTGTCCGCCTTTCTCCCTTCGGGAAGCGTGGCGCT
TTCTCATAGCTCACGCTGTAGGTATCTCAGTTCGGTGTAGGTCGTTCGCTCCAAGCTGGGCTGTGTGCAC
GAACCCCCCGTTCAGCCCGACCGCTGCGCCTTATCCGGTAACTATCGTCTTGAGTCCAACCCGGTAAGAC
ACGACTTATCGCCACTGGCAGCAGCCACTGGTAACAGGATTAGCAGAGCGAGGTATGTAGGCGGTGCTAC
AGAGTTCTTGAAGTGGTGGCCTAACTACGGCTACACTAGAAGAACAGTATTTGGTATCTGCGCTCTGCTG
AAGCCAGTTACCTTCGGAAAAAGAGTTGGTAGCTCTTGATCCGGCAAACAAACCACCGCTGGTAGCGGTG
GTTTTTTTGTTTGCAAGCAGCAGATTACGCGCAGAAAAAAAGGATCTCAAGAAGATCCTTTGATCTTTTC
TACGGGGTCTGACGCTCAGTGGAACGAAAACTCACGTTAAGGGATTTTGGTCATGAGATTATCAAAAAGG
ATCTTCACCTAGATCCTTTTAAATTAAAAATGAAGTTTTAAATCAATCTAAAGTATATATGAGTAAACTT
GGTCTGACAGTTACCAATGCTTAATCAGTGAGGCACCTATCTCAGCGATCTGTCTATTTCGTTCATCCAT
AGTTGCCTGACTCCCCGTCGTGTAGATAACTACGATACGGGAGGGCTTACCATCTGGCCCCAGTGCTGCA
ATGATACCGCGAGACCCACGCTCACCGGCTCCAGATTTATCAGCAATAAACCAGCCAGCCGGAAGGGCCG
AGCGCAGAAGTGGTCCTGCAACTTTATCCGCCTCCATCCAGTCTATTAATTGTTGCCGGGAAGCTAGAGT
AAGTAGTTCGCCAGTTAATAGTTTGCGCAACGTTGTTGCCATTGCTACAGGCATCGTGGTGTCACGCTCG
TCGTTTGGTATGGCTTCATTCAGCTCCGGTTCCCAACGATCAAGGCGAGTTACATGATCCCCCATGTTGT
GCAAAAAAGCGGTTAGCTCCTTCGGTCCTCCGATCGTTGTCAGAAGTAAGTTGGCCGCAGTGTTATCACT
CATGGTTATGGCAGCACTGCATAATTCTCTTACTGTCATGCCATCCGTAAGATGCTTTTCTGTGACTGGT
GAGTACTCAACCAAGTCATTCTGAGAATAGTGTATGCGGCGACCGAGTTGCTCTTGCCCGGCGTCAATAC
GGGATAATACCGCGCCACATAGCAGAACTTTAAAAGTGCTCATCATTGGAAAACGTTCTTCGGGGCGAAA
ACTCTCAAGGATCTTACCGCTGTTGAGATCCAGTTCGATGTAACCCACTCGTGCACCCAACTGATCTTCA
GCATCTTTTACTTTCACCAGCGTTTCTGGGTGAGCAAAAACAGGAAGGCAAAATGCCGCAAAAAAGGGAA
TAAGGGCGACACGGAAATGTTGAATACTCATACTCTTCCTTTTTCAATATTATTGAAGCATTTATCAGGG
TTATTGTCTCATGAGCGGATACATATTTGAATGTATTTAGAAAAATAAACAAATAGGGGTTCCGCGCACA
TTTCCCCGAAAAGTGCCACCTGACGTCGACGGATCGGGAGATCTCCCGATCCCCTATGGTGCACTCTCAG
TACAATCTGCTCTGATGCCGCATAGTTAAGCCAGTATCTGCTCCCTGCTTGTGTGTTGGAGGTCGCTGAG
TAGTGCGCGAGCAAAATTTAAGCTACAACAAGGCAAGGCTTGACCGACAATTGCATGAAGAATCTGCTTA
GGGTTAGGCGTTTTGCGCTGCTTCGCGATGTACGGGCCAGATATACGCGTTGACATTGATTATTGACTAG
TTATTAATAGTAATCAATTACGGGGTCATTAGTTCATAGCCCATATATGGAGTTCCGCGTTACATAACTT
ACGGTAAATGGCCCGCCTGGCTGACCGCCCAACGACCCCCGCCCATTGACGTCAATAATGACGTATGTTC
CCATAGTAACGCCAATAGGGACTTTCCATTGACGTCAATGGGTGGAGTATTTACGGTAAACTGCCCACTT
GGCAGTACATCAAGTGTATCATATGCCAAGTACGCCCCCTATTGACGTCAATGACGGTAAATGGCCCGCC
TGGCATTATGCCCAGTACATGACCTTATGGGACTTTCCTACTTGGCAGTACATCTACGTATTAGTCATCG
CTATTACCATGGTGATGCGGTTTTGGCAGTACATCAATGGGCGTGGATAGCGGTTTGACTCACGGGGATT
TCCAAGTCTCCACCCCATTGACGTCAATGGGAGTTTGTTTTGGCACCAAAATCAACGGGACTTTCCAAAA
TGTCGTAACAACTCCGCCCCATTGACGCAAATGGGCGGTAGGCGTGTACGGTGGGAGGTCTATATAAGCA
GCGCGTTTTGCCTGTACTGGGTCTCTCTGGTTAGACCAGATCTGAGCCTGGGAGCTCTCTGGCTAACTAG
GGAACCCACTGCTTAAGCCTCAATAAAGCTTGCCTTGAGTGCTTCAAGTAGTGTGTGCCCGTCTGTTGTG
TGACTCTGGTAACTAGAGATCCCTCAGACCCTTTTAGTCAGTGTGGAAAATCTCTAGCAGTGGCGCCCGA
ACAGGGACTTGAAAGCGAAAGGGAAACCAGAGGAGCTCTCTCGACGCAGGACTCGGCTTGCTGAAGCGCG
CACGGCAAGAGGCGAGGGGCGGCGACTGGTGAGTACGCCAAAAATTTTGACTAGCGGAGGCTAGAAGGAG
AGAGATGGGTGCGAGAGCGTCAGTATTAAGCGGGGGAGAATTAGATCGCGATGGGAAAAAATTCGGTTAA
GGCCAGGGGGAAAGAAAAAATATAAATTAAAACATATAGTATGGGCAAGCAGGGAGCTAGAACGATTCGC
AGTTAATCCTGGCCTGTTAGAAACATCAGAAGGCTGTAGACAAATACTGGGACAGCTACAACCATCCCTT
CAGACAGGATCAGAAGAACTTAGATCATTATATAATACAGTAGCAACCCTCTATTGTGTGCATCAAAGGA
TAGAGATAAAAGACACCAAGGAAGCTTTAGACAAGATAGAGGAAGAGCAAAACAAAAGTAAGACCACCGC
ACAGCAAGCGGCCGCTGATCTTCAGACCTGGAGGAGGAGATATGAGGGACAATTGGAGAAGTGAATTATA
TAAATATAAAGTAGTAAAAATTGAACCATTAGGAGTAGCACCCACCAAGGCAAAGAGAAGAGTGGTGCAG
AGAGAAAAAAGAGCAGTGGGAATAGGAGCTTTGTTCCTTGGGTTCTTGGGAGCAGCAGGAAGCACTATGG
GCGCAGCGTCAATGACGCTGACGGTACAGGCCAGACAATTATTGTCTGGTATAGTGCAGCAGCAGAACAA
TTTGCTGAGGGCTATTGAGGCGCAACAGCATCTGTTGCAACTCACAGTCTGGGGCATCAAGCAGCTCCAG
GCAAGAATCCTGGCTGTGGAAAGATACCTAAAGGATCAACAGCTCCTGGGGATTTGGGGTTGCTCTGGAA
AACTCATTTGCACCACTGCTGTGCCTTGGAATGCTAGTTGGAGTAATAAATCTCTGGAACAGATTTGGAA
TCACACGACCTGGATGGAGTGGGACAGAGAAATTAACAATTACACAAGCTTAATACACTCCTTAATTGAA
GAATCGCAAAACCAGCAAGAAAAGAATGAACAAGAATTATTGGAATTAGATAAATGGGCAAGTTTGTGGA
ATTGGTTTAACATAACAAATTGGCTGTGGTATATAAAATTATTCATAATGATAGTAGGAGGCTTGGTAGG
TTTAAGAATAGTTTTTGCTGTACTTTCTATAGTGAATAGAGTTAGGCAGGGATATTCACCATTATCGTTT
CAGACCCACCTCCCAACCCCGAGGGGACCCGACAGGCCCGAAGGAATAGAAGAAGAAGGTGGAGAGAGAG
ACAGAGACAGATCCATTCGATTAGTGAACGGATCGGCACTGCGTGCGCCAATTCTGCAGACAAATGGCAG
TATTCATCCACAATTTTAAAAGAAAAGGGGGGATTGGGGGGTACAGTGCAGGGGAAAGAATAGTAGACAT
AATAGCAACAGACATACAAACTAAAGAATTACAAAAACAAATTACAAAAATTCAAAATTTTCGGGTTTAT
TAC
